>Addgene plasmid #16240 | Flag p21 WT | addgene full sequence | sequence record 137773 | Addgene NGS result
GACATTGATTATTGACTAGTTATTAATAGTAATCAATTACGGGGTCATTAGTTCATAGCCCATATATGGA
GTTCCGCGTTACATAACTTACGGTAAATGGCCCGCCTGGCTGACCGCCCAACGACCCCCGCCCATTGACG
TCAATAATGACGTATGTTCCCATAGTAACGCCAATAGGGACTTTCCATTGACGTCAATGGGTGGAGTATT
TACGGTAAACTGCCCACTTGGCAGTACATCAAGTGTATCATATGCCAAGTCCGCCCCCTATTGACGTCAA
TGACGGTAAATGGCCCGCCTGGCATTATGCCCAGTACATGACCTTACGGGACTTTCCTACTTGGCAGTAC
ATCTACGTATTAGTCATCGCTATTACCATGGTGATGCGGTTTTGGCAGTACACCAATGGGCGTGGATAGC
GGTTTGACTCACGGGGATTTCCAAGTCTCCACCCCATTGACGTCAATGGGAGTTTGTTTTGGCACCAAAA
TCAACGGGACTTTCCAAAATGTCGTAATAACCCCGCCCCGTTGACGCAAATGGGCGGTAGGCGTGTACGG
TGGGAGGTCTATATAAGCAGAGCTCGTTTAGTGAACCGTCAGAATTCAGATCTGGTACCACGCGTATCGA
TAAGCTTGCATGCCTGCAGGTCGACTCTAGAAATAATTTTGTTTAACTTTAAGAAGGAGATATACCATGG
ACTACAAAGACGATGACGATAAAGCAAGAAGAGCATCTGTGCATATGTCAGAACCGGCTGGGGATGTCCG
TCAGAACCCATGCGGCAGCAAGGCCTGCCGCCGCCTCTTCGGCCCAGTGGACAGCGAGCAGCTGAGCCGC
GACTGTGATGCGCTAATGGCGGGCTGCATCCAGGAGGCCCGTGAGCGATGGAACTTCGACTTTGTCACCG
AGACACCACTGGAGGGTGACTTCGCCTGGGAGCGTGTGCGGGGCCTTGGCCTGCCCAAGCTCTACCTTCC
CACGGGGCCCCGGCGAGGCCGGGATGAGTTGGGAGGAGGCAGGCGGCCTGGCACCTCACCTGCTCTGCTG
CAGGGGACAGCAGAGGAAGACCATGTGGACCTGTCACTGTCTTGTACCCTTGTGCCTCGCTCAGGGGAGC
AGGCTGAAGGGTCCCCAGGTGGACCTGGAGACTCTCAGGGTCGAAAACGGCGGCAGACCAGCATGACAGA
TTTCTACCACTCCAAACGCCGGCTGATCTTCTCCAAGAGGAAGCCCTAAGGATCCCGGGTGGCATCCCTG
TGACCCCTCCCCAGTGCCTCTCCTGGCCCTGGAAGTTGCCACTCCAGTGCCCACCAGCCTTGTCCTAATA
AAATTAAGTTGCATCATTTTGTCTGACTAGGTGTCCTTCTATAATATTATGGGGTGGAGGGGGGTGGTAT
GGAGCAAGGGGCAAGTTGGGAAGACAACCTGTAGGGCCTGCGGGGTCTATTGGGAACCAAGCTGGAGTGC
AGTGGCACAATCTTGGCTCACTGCAATCTCCGCCTCCTGGGTTCAAGCGATTCTCCTGCCTCAGCCTCCC
GAGTTGTTGGGATTCCAGGCATGCATGACCAGGCTCAGCTAATTTTTGTTTTTTTGGTAGAGACGGGGTT
TCACCATATTGGCCAGGCTGGTCTCCAACTCCTAATCTCAGGTGATCTACCCACCTTGGCCTCCCAAATT
GCTGGGATTACAGGCGTGAACCACTGCTCCCTTCCCTGTCCTTCTGATTTTAAAATAACTATACCAGCAG
GAGGACGTCCAGACACAGCATAGGCTACCTGGCCATGCCCAACCGGTGGGACATTTGAGTTGCTTGCTTG
GCACTGTCCTCTCATGCGTTGGGTCCACTCAGTAGATGCCTGTTGAATTGGGTACGCGGCCAGCTTGGCT
GTGGAATGTGTGTCAGTTAGGGTGTGGAAAGTCCCCAGGCTCCCCAGCAGGCAGAAGTATGCAAAGCATG
CATCTCAATTAGTCAGCAACCAGGTGTGGAAAGTCCCCAGGCTCCCCAGCAGGCAGAAGTATGCAAAGCA
TGCATCTCAATTAGTCAGCAACCATAGTCCCGCCCCTAACTCCGCCCATCCCGCCCCTAACTCCGCCCAG
TTCCGCCCATTCTCCGCCCCATGGCTGACTAATTTTTTTTATTTATGCAGAGGCCGAGGCCGCCTCGGCC
TCTGAGCTATTCCAGAAGTAGTGAGGAGGCTTTTTTGGAGGCCTAGGCTTTTGCAAAAAGCTCCTCGAGG
AACTGAAAAACCAGAAAGTTAATTCCCTATAGTGAGTCGTATTAAATTCGTAATCATGTCATAGCTGTTT
CCTGTGTGAAATTGTTATCCGCTCACAATTCCACACAACATACGAGCCGGAAGCATAAAGTGTAAAGCCT
GGGGTGCCTAATGAGTGAGCTAACTCACATTAATTGCGTTGCGCTCACTGCCCGCTTTCCAGTCGGGAAA
CCTGTCGTGCCAGCTGCATTAATGAATCGGCCAACGCGCGGGGAGAGGCGGTTTGCGTATTGGGCGCTCT
TCCGCTTCCTCGCTCACTGACTCGCTGCGCTCGGTCGTTCGGCTGCGGCGAGCGGTATCAGCTCACTCAA
AGGCGGTAATACGGTTATCCACAGAATCAGGGGATAACGCAGGAAAGAACATGTGAGCAAAAGGCCAGCA
AAAGGCCAGGAACCGTAAAAAGGCCGCGTTGCTGGCGTTTTTCCATAGGCTCCGCCCCCCTGACGAGCAT
CACAAAAATCGACGCTCAAGTCAGAGGTGGCGAAACCCGACAGGACTATAAAGATACCAGGCGTTTCCCC
CTGGAAGCTCCCTCGTGCGCTCTCCTGTTCCGACCCTGCCGCTTACCGGATACCTGTCCGCCTTTCTCCC
TTCGGGAAGCGTGGCGCTTTCTCATAGCTCACGCTGTAGGTATCTCAGTTCGGTGTAGGTCGTTCGCTCC
AAGCTGGGCTGTGTGCACGAACCCCCCGTTCAGCCCGACCGCTGCGCCTTATCCGGTAACTATCGTCTTG
AGTCCAACCCGGTAAGACACGACTTATCGCCACTGGCAGCAGCCACTGGTAACAGGATTAGCAGAGCGAG
GTATGTAGGCGGTGCTACAGAGTTCTTGAAGTGGTGGCCTAACTACGGCTACACTAGAAGAACAGTATTT
GGTATCTGCGCTCTGCTGAAGCCAGTTACCTTCGGAAAAAGAGTTGGTAGCTCTTGATCCGGCAAACAAA
CCACCGCTGGTAGCGGTGGTTTTTTTGTTTGCAAGCAGCAGATTACGCGCAGAAAAAAAGGATCTCAAGA
AGATCCTTTGATCTTTTCTACGGGGTCTGACGCTCAGTGGAACGAAAACTCACGTTAAGGGATTTTGGTC
ATGAGATTATCAAAAAGGATCTTCACCTAGATCCTTTTAAATTAAAAATGAAGTTTTAAATCAATCTAAA
GTATATATGAGTAAACTTGGTCTGACAGTTACCAATGCTTAATCAGTGAGGCACCTATCTCAGCGATCTG
TCTATTTCGTTCATCCATAGTTGCCTGACTCCCCGTCGTGTAGATAACTACGATACGGGAGGGCTTACCA
TCTGGCCCCAGTGCTGCAATGATACCGCGAGACCCACGCTCACCGGCTCCAGATTTATCAGCAATAAACC
AGCCAGCCGGAAGGGCCGAGCGCAGAAGTGGTCCTGCAACTTTATCCGCCTCCATCCAGTCTATTAATTG
TTGCCGGGAAGCTAGAGTAAGTAGTTCGCCAGTTAATAGTTTGCGCAACGTTGTTGCCATTGCTACAGGC
ATCGTGGTGTCACGCTCGTCGTTTGGTATGGCTTCATTCAGCTCCGGTTCCCAACGATCAAGGCGAGTTA
CATGATCCCCCATGTTGTGCAAAAAAGCGGTTAGCTCCTTCGGTCCTCCGATCGTTGTCAGAAGTAAGTT
GGCCGCAGTGTTATCACTCATGGTTATGGCAGCACTGCATAATTCTCTTACTGTCATGCCATCCGTAAGA
TGCTTTTCTGTGACTGGTGAGTACTCAACCAAGTCATTCTGAGAATAGTGTATGCGGCGACCGAGTTGCT
CTTGCCCGGCGTCAATACGGGATAATACCGCGCCACATAGCAGAACTTTAAAAGTGCTCATCATTGGAAA
ACGTTCTTCGGGGCGAAAACTCTCAAGGATCTTACCGCTGTTGAGATCCAGTTCGATGTAACCCACTCGT
GCACCCAACTGATCTTCAGCATCTTTTACTTTCACCAGCGTTTCTGGGTGAGCAAAAACAGGAAGGCAAA
ATGCCGCAAAAAAGGGAATAAGGGCGACACGGAAATGTTGAATACTCATACTCTTCCTTTTTCAATATTA
TTGAAGCATTTATCAGGGTTATTGTCTCATGAGCGGATACATATTTGAATGTATTTAGAAAAATAAACAA
ATAGGGGTTCCGCGCACATTTCCCCGAAAAGTGCCACCTG
[124 nt withheld, positions 4451-4574]
C
[91 nt withheld, positions 4576-4666]
A
[49 nt withheld, positions 4668-4716]
CCTTTGACGTTGGAGTCCACGTTCTTT
[37 nt withheld, positions 4744-4780]
ACCCTATCTCGGTCTATTCTTTTGATTTATAAGGGATTTTGCCGATTTCGGCCTATTGGTTAAAAAATGA
GCTGATTTAACAAAAATTTAACGCGAATTTTAACAAAATATTAACGCTTACAATTTCCATTCGCCATTCA
GGCTGCGCAACTGTTGGGAAGGGCGATCGGTGCGGGCCTCTTCGCTATTACGCCAGCTGGCGAAAGGGGG
ATGTGCTGCAAGGCGATTAAGTTGGGTAACGCCAGGGTTTTCCCAGTCACGACGTTGTAAAACGACGGCC
AGTGCCAAGCTGATCTATACATTGAATCAATATTGGCAATTAGCCATATTAGTCATTGGTTATATAGCAT
AAATCAATATTGGCTATTGGCCATTGCATACGTTGTATCTATATCATAATATGTACATTTATATTGGCTC
ATGTCCAATATGACCGCCATGTT
Features (pLannotate 1.2.2; 18 found; start..end, strand, type, name):
      1..380     +  enhancer       CMV enhancer: human cytomegalovirus immediate early enhancer
    382..581     +  promoter       CMV promoter: human cytomegalovirus (CMV) immediate early promoter
    632..661     -  misc_feature   MCS (fragment): pUC18/19 multiple cloning site
    668..690     +  RBS            RBS: efficient ribosome binding site from bacteriophage T7 gene 10 (Olins and Rangwala, 1989)
    699..723     +  CDS            3xFLAG (fragment): three tandem FLAG® epitope tags
    745..1239    +  CDS            p21: human cyclin-dependent kinase inhibitor 1A; Homo sapiens CDKN1A; mediates p53-dependent arrest in the G1 phase of the cell cycle
   1247..1869    +  polyA_signal   hGH poly(A) signal: human growth hormone polyadenylation signal
   1898..2227    +  promoter       SV40 promoter: SV40 enhancer and early promoter
   2266..2284    -  promoter       T7 promoter: promoter for bacteriophage T7 RNA polymerase
   2322..2338    -  protein_bind   lac operator: The lac repressor binds to the lac operator to inhibit transcription in E. coli. This inhibition can be relieved by adding lactose or isopropyl-β-D-thiogalactopyranoside (IPTG). lac repressor encoded by lacI
   2346..2376    -  promoter       lac promoter: promoter for the E. coli lac operon
   2391..2412    -  protein_bind   CAP binding site: CAP binding activates transcription in the presence of cAMP. E. coli catabolite activator protein
   2425..2517    -  CDS            lacI (fragment): lac repressor; lacI; The lac repressor binds to the lac operator to inhibit transcription in E. coli. This inhibition can be relieved by adding lactose or isopropyl-β-D-thiogalactopyranoside (IPTG).
   2700..3288    -  rep_origin     ori: high-copy-number ColE1/pMB1/pBR322/pUC origin of replication
   3459..4319    -  CDS            AmpR: β-lactamase; bla; confers resistance to ampicillin, carbenicillin, and related antibiotics
   4320..4424    -  promoter       AmpR promoter: bla
   4451..4879    +  rep_origin     f1 ori (sequence partly withheld): f1 bacteriophage origin of replication; arrow indicates direction of (+) strand synthesis
   4910..5064    -  CDS            lacZα (fragment): LacZα fragment of β-galactosidase; lacZ fragment
