[The description below was written by a language model from this plasmid's Addgene catalogue record and pLannotate feature annotations shown in this document.]
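Description:
Flag p21 WT is a mammalian expression plasmid carrying wild-type human p21 (Cip1/WAF1, gene CDKN1A), a cyclin-dependent kinase inhibitor that mediates p53-dependent G1 arrest, with an N-terminal Flag epitope supplied by the vector. The catalogue lists the backbone as pMT5. The p21 coding region of roughly 600 bp was placed between NdeI and BamHI sites, both retained. The depositor gives the order of elements as CMV promoter, Flag, NdeI, the p21 start codon, the coding sequence through its TGA stop, then BamHI. The feature table agrees: a CMV immediate-early enhancer and promoter are followed by a short Flag-matching segment (scored as a fragment of 3xFLAG, consistent with a single Flag tag), the p21 ORF and a human growth hormone polyadenylation signal. A phage T7 gene 10 ribosome binding site sits just upstream of the tag, probably a leftover from a bacterial expression vector.

The plasmid is propagated in E. coli through a high-copy ColE1/pUC-type origin with ampicillin selection (AmpR under its own promoter). An f1 origin is also present, along with lac promoter/operator, T7 promoter, and lacI and lacZα fragments that appear to be backbone remnants. An SV40 enhancer/early promoter lies downstream of the expression cassette, but no mammalian selection marker is annotated after it, so the construct seems suited mainly to transient transfection. The sequenced record is 5,223 nt, shorter than the sum of the stated backbone (5,446 bp) and insert sizes, a discrepancy the record does not explain. The associated publication concerns Akt-induced phosphorylation and cytoplasmic localization of p21 in HER-2/neu-overexpressing cells. The plasmid therefore probably served as the wild-type, epitope-tagged reference for detecting and localizing p21.
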