Addgene plasmid #16240: Flag p21 WT
Depositing lab: Mien-Chie Hung. Depositing organization: University of Texas MD Anderson Cancer Center. Publication: Cytoplasmic localization of p21Cip1/WAF1 by Akt-induced phosphorylation in HER-2/neu-overexpressing cells. Zhou BP, Liao Y, Xia W, Spohn B, Lee MH, Hung MC. Nat Cell Biol. 2001 Mar . 3(3):245-52. 10.1038/35060032 PubMed 11231573.
Backbone
  Vector backbone: pMT5
  Backbone size w/o insert (bp): 5446
  Vector type: Mammalian Expression
Growth in bacteria
  Bacterial resistance: Ampicillin, 100 μg/mL
  Growth temperature: 37°C
  Growth strain: DH5alpha
  Copy number: High Copy
Gene/Insert
  Gene/Insert name: p21 (alt name: Cip1/WAF1)
  Species: H. sapiens (human)
  Insert size (bp): 600
  Entrez Gene: CDKN1A (a.k.a. CAP20, CDKN1, CIP1, MDA-6, P21, SDI1, WAF1, p21CIP1)
  Tag / fusion protein: Flag (N terminal on backbone)
  Cloning method: Restriction Enzyme; 5′ cloning site NdeI (not destroyed); 3′ cloning site BamHI (not destroyed)
  Sequencing primers: 5′ CMV-F
Terms and licenses: Academic/Nonprofit Terms; Industry Terms: Not Available to Industry
Depositor comments: Order of elements: CMV promoter--Flag--NdeI--ATG--human p21--TGA--BamHI.
How to cite: Flag p21 WT was a gift from Mien-Chie Hung (Addgene plasmid # 16240 ; http://n2t.net/addgene:16240 ; RRID:Addgene_16240)
