>Addgene plasmid #16240 | Flag p21 WT | addgene partial sequence | sequence record 100210 | CMV-F 5'-CGCAAATGGGCGGTAGGCGTG-3'
ACCGTCAGAATTCAGATCTGGTACCACGCGTATCGATAAGCTTGCATGCCTGCAGGTCGACTCTAGAAAT
AATTTTGTTTAACTTTAAGAAGGAGATATACCATGGACTACAAAGACGATGACGATAAAGCAAGAAGAGC
ATCTGTGCATATGTCAGAACCGGCTGGGGATGTCCGTCAGAACCCATGCGGCAGCAAGGCCTGCCGCCGC
CTCTTCGGCCCAGTGGACAGCGAGCAGCTGAGCCGCGACTGTGATGCGCTAATGGCGGGCTGCATCCAGG
AGGCCCGTGAGCGATGGAACTTCGACTTTGTCACCGAGACACCACTGGAGGGTGACTTCGCCTGGGAGCG
TGTGCGGGGCCTTGGCCTGCCCAAGCTCTACCTTCCCACGGGGCCCCGGCGAGGCCGGGATGAGTTGGGA
GGAGGCAGGCGGCCTGGCACCTCACCTGCTCTGCTGCAGGGGACAGCAGAGGAAGACCATGTGGACCTGT
CACTGTCTTGTACCCTTGTGCCTCGCTCAGGGGAGCAGGCTGAAGGGTCCCCAGGTGGACCTGGAGACTC
TCAGGGTCGAAAACGGCGGCAGACCAGCATGACAGATTTCTACCACTCCAAACGCCGGCTGATCTTCTCC
AAGAGGAAGCCCTAAGGATCCCGGGTGGCATCCCTGTGACCCCTCCCCAGTGCCTCTCCTGGCCCTGGAA
GTTGCCACTCCAGTGCCCACCAGCCTTGTCCTAATAAAATTAAGTTGCATCATTTTGTCTGACTAGGTGT
CCTTCTATAATATTATGGGGTGGAGGGGGGTGGTATGGAGCAAGGGGCAAGTTGGGAAGACA
