>Addgene plasmid #16240 | Flag p21 WT | addgene partial sequence | sequence record 100211 | hGH-PA-R 5'-CCAGCTTGGTTCCCAATAGA-3'
CCTTGCTCCATACCACCCCCCTCCACCCCATAATATTATAGAAGGACACCTAGTCAGACAAAATGATGCA
ACTTAATTTTATTAGGACAAGGCTGGTGGGCACTGGAGTGGCAACTTCCAGGGCCAGGAGAGGCACTGGG
GAGGGGTCACAGGGATGCCACCCGGGATCCTTAGGGCTTCCTCTTGGAGAAGATCAGCCGGCGTTTGGAG
TGGTAGAAATCTGTCATGCTGGTCTGCCGCCGTTTTCGACCCTGAGAGTCTCCAGGTCCACCTGGGGACC
CTTCAGCCTGCTCCCCTGAGCGAGGCACAAGGGTACAAGACAGTGACAGGTCCACATGGTCTTCCTCTGC
TGTCCCCTGCAGCAGAGCAGGTGAGGTGCCAGGCCGCCTGCCTCCTCCCAACTCATCCCGGCCTCGCCGG
GGCCCCGTGGGAAGGTAGAGCTTGGGCAGGCCAAGGCCCCGCACACGCTCCCAGGCGAAGTCACCCTCCA
GTGGTGTCTCGGTGACAAAGTCGAAGTTCCATCGCTCACGGGCCTCCTGGATGCAGCCCGCCATTAGCGC
ATCACAGTCGCGGCTCAGCTGCTCGCTGTCCACTGGGCCGAAGAGGCGGCGGCAGGCCTTGCTGCCGCAT
GGGTTCTGACGGACATCCCCAGCCGGTTCTGACATATGCACAGATGCTCTTCTTGCTTTATCGTCATCGT
CTTTGTAGTCCATGGTATATCTCCTTCTTAAAGTTAAACAAAATTATTTCTAGAGTCGA
